Addgene plasmid #222533: pPB-cT3G-cERP2-RAN
Purpose: PiggyBac transposon plasmid for doxycycline inducible expression of RAN
Depositing lab: George Church. Depositing organization: Harvard Medical School. Publication: Induction of Meiosis from Human Pluripotent Stem Cells. Pierson Smela M, Adams J, Ma C, Breimann L, Widocki U, Shioda T, Church GM. bioRxiv 2024.05.31.596483 10.1101/2024.05.31.596483.
Backbone
  Vector backbone: pPB-cT3G-cERP2
  Vector type: Mammalian Expression
  Selectable markers: Puromycin
Growth in bacteria
  Bacterial resistance: Ampicillin, 100 μg/mL
  Growth temperature: 37°C
  Growth strain: DH5alpha
  Copy number: High Copy
Gene/Insert
  Gene/Insert name: RAN
  Species: H. sapiens (human)
  Entrez Gene: RAN (a.k.a. ARA24, Gsp1, TC4)
  Cloning method: Gateway Cloning
Terms and licenses: Academic/Nonprofit Terms; Industry Terms: Not Available to Industry
Depositor comments: Please visit https://doi.org/10.1101/2024.05.31.596483 for bioRxiv preprint.
How to cite: pPB-cT3G-cERP2-RAN was a gift from George Church (Addgene plasmid # 222533 ; http://n2t.net/addgene:222533 ; RRID:Addgene_222533)
