[The description below was written by a language model from this plasmid's Addgene catalogue record and pLannotate feature annotations shown in this document.]
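Description:
pPB-cT3G-cERP2-RAN is a mammalian expression plasmid built on the pPB-cT3G-cERP2 backbone and described by the depositor as a PiggyBac transposon vector for doxycycline-inducible expression of human RAN, the small GTPase that drives nucleocytoplasmic transport by cycling between GDP- and GTP-bound states. In bacteria it is maintained as a high-copy plasmid through a ColE1/pUC-type origin and selected with ampicillin via the β-lactamase gene. The PiggyBac terminal repeats that would allow transposase-mediated genomic integration are implied by the catalogue entry but were not picked up in the automated feature table. Several short fragment hits (lacZα, lacI, rop, bom, SNR52 promoter, gRNA scaffold, 3xHA) look like backbone remnants or chance matches rather than functional parts.

The payload consists of two divergently arranged units, making this an all-in-one Tet-On design. In the first, a third-generation Tet-responsive promoter (TRE3G-type, tet operators upstream of a minimal promoter) drives the RAN coding sequence, which is flanked by attB1 and attB2 sites left by Gateway cloning and followed by an SV40 polyadenylation signal. In the second, on the opposite strand, a CMV enhancer fused to the EF-1α core promoter constitutively expresses a reverse tetracycline transactivator (annotated as rtTA3-like, with VP16-derived minimal activation domains), followed by the puromycin N-acetyltransferase gene and another SV40 poly(A). The record does not annotate the element linking the two coding sequences. Puromycin selects cells that carry the cassette, and adding doxycycline lets the transactivator bind the TRE and switch on RAN. The associated work concerns inducing meiosis from human pluripotent stem cells, which suggests use as an inducible overexpression construct in such cells.
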