Features (pLannotate 1.2.2; 27 found; start..end, strand, type, name):
      8..256     +  promoter       TRE3GV promoter (fragment): 3rd-generation Tet-responsive promoter that can be activated by binding of Tet-On® 3G, optimized for retroviral and lentiviral vectors
    263..304     +  promoter       tight TRE promoter (fragment): Tet-responsive promoter PTight, consisting of seven tet operator sequences followed by the minimal CMV promoter
    368..385     +  protein_bind   attB1 (fragment): mutant version of attB; core recombination site for the Gateway® BP reaction BP Clonase™
    391..1038    +  CDS            RAN (sequence partly withheld): RAN_CANLF - Experimental evidence at protein level: Swiss-Prot protein existence level 1. GTPase involved in nucleocytoplasmic transport, participating both to the import and the export from the nucleus of proteins and RNAs. Switches between a cytoplasmic GDP- and a nuclear GTP-bound state by nucleotide exchange and GTP hydrolysis. Nuclear import receptors such as importin beta bind their substrates only in the absence of GTP- bound RAN and release them upon direct interaction with GTP-bound RAN, while export receptors behave in the opposite way. Thereby, RAN controls cargo loading and release
   1041..1064    -  protein_bind   attB2: mutant version of attB; recombination site for the Gateway® BP reaction BP Clonase™
   1066..1094    +  CDS            3xHA (fragment): three tandem HA epitope tags
   1132..1154    +  promoter       SNR52 promoter (fragment): promoter for the S. cerevisiae small nucleolar RNA gene SNR52
   1175..1198    +  misc_RNA       gRNA scaffold (fragment): guide RNA scaffold for the Streptococcus pyogenes CRISPR/Cas9 system
   1259..1393    -  polyA_signal   SV40 poly(A) signal: SV40 polyadenylation signal
   1706..1863    +  CDS            lacZα (fragment): LacZα fragment of β-galactosidase; lacZ fragment
   1869..1968    -  misc_feature   bom (fragment): basis of mobility region from pBR322
   2072..2107    -  CDS            rop (fragment): Rop protein, which maintains plasmids at low copy number; rop
   2203..2307    +  promoter       AmpR promoter: bla
   2308..3168    +  CDS            AmpR: β-lactamase; bla; confers resistance to ampicillin, carbenicillin, and related antibiotics
   3339..3927    +  rep_origin     ori: high-copy-number ColE1/pMB1/pBR322/pUC origin of replication
   4110..4202    +  CDS            lacI (fragment): lac repressor; lacI; The lac repressor binds to the lac operator to inhibit transcription in E. coli. This inhibition can be relieved by adding lactose or isopropyl-β-D-thiogalactopyranoside (IPTG).
   4208..4291    +  CDS            lacI (fragment): lac repressor; lacI; The lac repressor binds to the lac operator to inhibit transcription in E. coli. This inhibition can be relieved by adding lactose or isopropyl-β-D-thiogalactopyranoside (IPTG).
   4304..4325    +  protein_bind   CAP binding site: CAP binding activates transcription in the presence of cAMP. E. coli catabolite activator protein
   4340..4370    +  promoter       lac promoter: promoter for the E. coli lac operon
   4378..4394    +  protein_bind   lac operator: The lac repressor binds to the lac operator to inhibit transcription in E. coli. This inhibition can be relieved by adding lactose or isopropyl-β-D-thiogalactopyranoside (IPTG). lac repressor encoded by lacI
   4682..4763    -  polyA_signal   SV40 poly(A) signal: SV40 polyadenylation signal
   4786..4869    -  CDS            large T antigen (fragment): large T antigen from SV40 (simian virus 40)
   4883..5479    -  CDS            pac: PUAC_STRAD - Protein predicted: Swiss-Prot protein existence level 4. Detoxification of puromycin. From Streptomyces alboniger.
   5552..5662    -  CDS            VP48: 3 tandem repeats of the minimal activation domain of herpes simplex virus VP16 (Cheng et al., 2013)
   5592..6289    -  CDS            rtTA3 (fragment): reverse tetracycline transactivator 3 activates expression from Tet-responsive promoters in the presence of doxycycline
   6342..6553    -  promoter       EF-1α core promoter: core promoter for human elongation factor EF-1α
   6554..6933    -  enhancer       CMV enhancer: human cytomegalovirus immediate early enhancer
>Addgene plasmid #222533 | pPB-cT3G-cERP2-RAN | addgene full sequence | sequence record 442526 | Addgene NGS Result
TCACCTCGAGTTTACTCCCTATCAGTGATAGAGAACGTATGAAGAGTTTACTCCCTATCAGTGATAGAGA
ACGTATGCAGACTTTACTCCCTATCAGTGATAGAGAACGTATAAGGAGTTTACTCCCTATCAGTGATAGA
GAACGTATGACCAGTTTACTCCCTATCAGTGATAGAGAACGTATCTACAGTTTACTCCCTATCAGTGATA
GAGAACGTATATCCAGTTTACTCCCTATCAGTGATAGAGAACGTATAAGCTTGCCTATATAAGCAGAGCT
CGTTTAGTGAACCGTCAGATCGCCTGGAGACGCCATCCACGCTGTTTTGACCTCCATAGAAGACACCGGG
ACCGATCCAGCCTACCACAAGTTTGTACAAAAAAGTTGGCATGGCTGCGCAGGGAGAGCCCCAG
[624 nt withheld, positions 415-1038]
TGCCCAACTTTCTTGTACAAAGTGGTATACCCATACGATGTTCCAGATTACGCTTAGTAATGAGAAATAC
TCAGAAGATGTCACTCACCATAGTCCGCAGTGAAAGATAAATGATCGAACGGTCAACAACATTTAAGTTT
TAGAGCTAGAAATAGCAAGTAGGCCACTGAGCAAGAACTATGAATGAGATCTTTAGACATATTGCGGCCG
CTTTCTCCGCGATCCAGACATGATAAGATACATTGATGAGTTTGGACAAACCAAAACTAGAATGCAGTGA
AAAAAATGCCTTATTTGTGAAATTTGTGATGCTATTGCCTTATTTGTAACCATTATAAGCTGCAATAAAC
AAGTTATCTATAACAAGAAAATATATATATAATAAGTTATCACGTAAGTAGAACATGAAATAACAATATA
ATTATCGTATGAGTTAAATCTTAAAAGTCACGTAAAAGATAATCATGCGTCATTTTGACTCACGCGGTCG
TTATAGTTCAAAATCAGTGACACTTACCGCATTGACAAGCACGCCTCACGGGAGCTCCAAGCGGCGACTG
AGATGTCCTAAATGCACAGCGACGGATTCGCGCTATTTAGAAAGAGAGAGCAATATTTCAAGAATGCATG
CGTCAATTTTACGCAGACTATCTTTCTAGGGTTAAGAATTCACTGGCCGTCGTTTTACAACGTCGTGACT
GGGAAAACCCTGGCGTTACCCAACTTAATCGCCTTGCAGCACATCCCCCTTTCGCCAGCTGGCGTAATAG
CGAAGAGGCCCGCACCGATCGCCCTTCCCAACAGTTGCGCAGCCTGAATGGCGAATGGCGCCTGATGCGG
TATTTTCTCCTTACGCATCTGTGCGGTATTTCACACCGCATATGGTGCACTCTCAGTACAATCTGCTCTG
ATGCCGCATAGTTAAGCCAGCCCCGACACCCGCCAACACCCGCTGACGCGCCCTGACGGGCTTGTCTGCT
CCCGGCATCCGCTTACAGACAAGCTGTGACCATGTCTCCGGGAGCTGCATGTGTCAGAGGTTTTCACCGT
CATCACCGAAACACGCGAGTTCGAAAGGGCCTCGTGATACGCCTATTTTTATAGGTTAATGTCATGATAA
TAATGGTTTCTTAGACGTCAGGTGGCACTTTTCGGGGAAATGTGCGCGGAACCCCTATTTGTTTATTTTT
CTAAATACATTCAAATATGTATCCGCTCATGAGACAATAACCCTGATAAATGCTTCAATAATATTGAAAA
AGGAAGAGTATGAGTATTCAACATTTCCGTGTCGCCCTTATTCCCTTTTTTGCGGCATTTTGCCTTCCTG
TTTTTGCTCACCCAGAAACGCTGGTGAAAGTAAAAGATGCTGAAGATCAGTTGGGTGCACGAGTGGGTTA
CATCGAACTGGATCTCAACAGCGGTAAGATCCTTGAGAGTTTTCGCCCCGAAGAACGTTTTCCAATGATG
AGCACTTTTAAAGTTCTGCTATGTGGCGCGGTATTATCCCGTATTGACGCCGGGCAAGAGCAACTCGGTC
GCCGCATACACTATTCTCAGAATGACTTGGTTGAGTACTCACCAGTCACAGAAAAGCATCTTACGGATGG
CATGACAGTAAGAGAATTATGCAGTGCTGCCATAACCATGAGTGATAACACTGCGGCCAACTTACTTCTG
ACAACGATCGGAGGACCGAAGGAGCTAACCGCTTTTTTGCACAACATGGGGGATCATGTAACTCGCCTTG
ATCGTTGGGAACCGGAGCTGAATGAAGCCATACCAAACGACGAGCGTGACACCACGATGCCTGTAGCAAT
GGCAACAACGTTGCGCAAACTATTAACTGGCGAACTACTTACTCTAGCTTCCCGGCAACAATTAATAGAC
TGGATGGAGGCGGATAAAGTTGCAGGACCACTTCTGCGCTCGGCCCTTCCGGCTGGCTGGTTTATTGCTG
ATAAATCTGGAGCCGGTGAGCGTGGTTCACGCGGTATCATTGCAGCACTGGGGCCAGATGGTAAGCCCTC
CCGTATCGTAGTTATCTACACGACGGGGAGTCAGGCAACTATGGATGAACGAAATAGACAGATCGCTGAG
ATAGGTGCCTCACTGATTAAGCATTGGTAACTGTCAGACCAAGTTTACTCATATATACTTTAGATTGATT
TAAAACTTCATTTTTAATTTAAAAGGATCTAGGTGAAGATCCTTTTTGATAATCTCATGACCAAAATCCC
TTAACGTGAGTTTTCGTTCCACTGAGCGTCAGACCCCGTAGAAAAGATCAAAGGATCTTCTTGAGATCCT
TTTTTTCTGCGCGTAATCTGCTGCTTGCAAACAAAAAAACCACCGCTACCAGCGGTGGTTTGTTTGCCGG
ATCAAGAGCTACCAACTCTTTTTCCGAAGGTAACTGGCTTCAGCAGAGCGCAGATACCAAATACTGTTCT
TCTAGTGTAGCCGTAGTTAGGCCACCACTTCAAGAACTCTGTAGCACCGCCTACATACCTCGCTCTGCTA
ATCCTGTTACCAGTGGCTGCTGCCAGTGGCGATAAGTCGTGTCTTACCGGGTTGGACTCAAGACGATAGT
TACCGGATAAGGCGCAGCGGTCGGGCTGAACGGGGGGTTCGTGCACACAGCCCAGCTTGGAGCGAACGAC
CTACACCGAACTGAGATACCTACAGCGTGAGCTATGAGAAAGCGCCACGCTTCCCGAAGGGAGAAAGGCG
GACAGGTATCCGGTAAGCGGCAGGGTCGGAACAGGAGAGCGCACGAGGGAGCTTCCAGGGGGAAACGCCT
GGTATCTTTATAGTCCTGTCGGGTTTCGCCACCTCTGACTTGAGCGTCGATTTTTGTGATGCTCGTCAGG
GGGGCGGAGCCTATGGAAAAACGCCAGCAACGCGGCCTTTTTACGGTTCCTGGCCTTTTGCTGGCCTTTT
GCTCACATGTTCTTTCCTGCGTTATCCCCTGATTCTGTGGATAACCGTATTACCGCCTTTGAGTGAGCTG
ATACCGCTCGCCGCAGCCGAACGACCGAGCGCAGCGAGTCAGTGAGCGAGGAAGCGGATGAGCGCCCAAT
ACGCAAACCGCCTCTCACCGCGCGTTGGCCGATTCATTAATGCAGCTGGCACGACAGGTTTCCCGACTGG
AAAGCGGGCAGTGAGCGCAACGCAAACCGCCTCTCCCCGCGCGTTGGCCGATTCATTAATGCAGCTGGCA
CGACAGGTTTCCCGACTGGAAAGCGGGCAGTGAGCGCAACGCAATTAATGTGAGTTAGCTCACTCATTAG
GCACCCCAGGCTTTACACTTTATGCTTCCGGCTCGTATGTTGTGTGGAATTGTGAGCGGATAACAATTTC
ACACAGGAAACAGCTATGACCATGATTACGCCAAGGTCGACTTAACCCTAGAAAGATAATCATATTGTGA
CGTACGTTAAAGATAATCATGCGTAAAATTGACGCATGTGTTTTATCGGTCTGTATATCGAGGTTTATTT
ATTAATTTGAATAGATATTAAGTTTTATTATATTTACACTTACATACTAATAATAAATTCAACAAACAAT
TTATTTATGTTTATTTATTTATTAAAAAAAAACAAAAACTCAAAATTTCTTCTATAAAGTAACAAAACTT
TTAGCAGTGAAAAAAATGCTTTATTTGTGAAATTTGTGATGCTATTGCTTTATTTGTAACCATTATAAGC
TGCAATAAACAAGTTAACAACAACAATTGCATTCATTTTATGTTTCAGGTTCAGGGGGAGGTGTGGGAGG
TTTTTTAAAGCAAGTAAAACCTCTACAAATGTGGTATGGCTGATTATGATCCTCTGGAGATTCATGCGCC
AGGTTTTCTGGTCATGCACCACGTTCGTGGGCCCTCAGGAACCTCCACGTCAGCGGTAACTGTGAAGCCC
AGTCGCTCGTAAAAAGGAAGATTCCGGGGAGCACTGGTTTCGAGGAACGCCGGCACGCCAGCCCGTTCCG
CGGCCTCAACACCAGGAAGAACGACAGCGCTTCCCAAACCTTTACCTTGGTGATCTGGGCTGACACCGAC
AGTGGCAAGAAACCACGCAGGCTCCTTTGGTCTATGAGGAGCCAGCAAGCCCTCCATTTGCTGTTGTGCC
GCCAACCTACTCCCTGACAGCTCGGCCATCCGCGGACCTATTTCCGCGAACACTGCGCCGGCTTCGACGC
TTTCCGGAGTAGTCCAGACCGCAACTGCGGCACCATCGTCCGCAACCCAAACTTTACCAATGTCCAGACC
CACGCGCGTAAGAAACAGCTCTTGCAACTCAGTTACCCTCTCTATGTGTCTGTCCGGATCTACGGTATGG
CGGGTCGCTGGATAATCTGCAAATGCTGCGGCAAGTGTTCGGACAGCCCGTGGTACATCGTCACGGGTAG
CGAGCCTAACAGTGGGCTTATATTCCGTCATGGGGCCGGGGTTCTCCTCCACGTCGCCGGCCTGCTTCAG
CAGGCTGAAGTTGGTGGCGCCGCTGCCCCCGGGGAGCATGTCAAGGTCAAAATCGTCAAGAGCGTCAGCA
GGCAGCATATCAAGGTCAAAGTCGTCAAGGGCATCGGCTGGGAGCATGTCTAAGTCAAAATCGTCAAGGG
CGTCGGTCGGCCCGCCGCTTTCGCACTTTAGCTGTTTCTCCAGGCCACATATGATTAGTTCCAGGCCGAA
AAGGAAGGCAGGTTCGGCTCCCTGCCGGTCGAACAGCTCAATTGCTTGTTTCAGAAGTGGGGGCATAGAA
TCGGTGGTAGGTGTCTCTCTTTCCTCTTTTGCTACTTGATGCTCCTGTTCCTCCAATACGCAGCCCAGTG
TAAAGTGGCCCACGGCGGACAGAGCGTACAGTGCGTTCTCCAGGGAGAAGCCTTGCTGACACAGGAACGC
GAGCTGATTTTCCAGGGTTTCGTACTGTTTCTCTGTTGGGCGGGTGCCGAGATGCACTTTAGCCCCGTCA
CGATGTGAGAGGAGAGCACAGCGGTATGACTTGGCGTTGTTCCGCAGAAAGTCTTGCCATGACTCGCCTT
CCAGGGGGCAGGAGTGGGTATGATGCCTGTCCAGCATCTCGATTGGCAGGGCATCGAGCAGGGCCCGCTT
GTTCTTCACGTGCCAGTACAGGGTAGGCTGCTCAACTCCCAGCTTTTGAGCGAGTTTCCTTGTCGTCAGG
CCTTCGATACCGACTCCATTGAGTAATTCCAGAGCAGAGTTTATGACTTTGCTCTTGTCCAGTCTAGACA
TCTTATCGTCATCGTCTTTGTAATCCATGGTGGCGGATCCCGCGTCACGACACCTGTGTTCTGGCGGCAA
ACCCGTTGCGAAAAAGAACGTTCACGGCGACTACTGCACTTATATACGGTTCTCCCCCACCCTCGGGAAA
AAGGCGGAGCCAGTACACGACATCACTTTCCCAGTTTACCCCGCGCCACCTTCTCTAGGCACCGGTTCAA
TTGCCGACCCCTCCCCCCAACTTCTCGGGCACTGTGGGCCATGTGCGCTCTGCCCCATGGTAATAGCCAT
GACTAATACGTAGATGTACTGCCAAGTAGGAAAGTGCCATAAGGTCATGTACTGGGCATAATGCCAGGCG
GGCCATTTACCGTCATTGACGTCAATAGGGGGCGTACTTGGCATATGATACACTTGATGTACTGCCAAGT
GGGCAGTTTACCGTAAATACTCCACCCATTGACGTCAATGGAAAGTGCCTATTGGCGTTACTATGGGAAC
ATACGTCATTATTGACGTCAATGGGCGGGGGTCGTTGGGCGGTCAGCCAGGCGGGCCATTTACCGTAAGT
TATGTAACGCGGAACTCCATATATGGGCTATGAACTAATGACCCCGTAATTGATTACTATTAATAACTAG
TCAATAATCAATGTCATAAGCTCTAATCGCATAATCGAGCTAAGAGCGATTAATATGCTTAGCTAGCTTA
GCTAAGCTAGATTTCTCTATTCTCCCACAATATATAGCAGCTATTAGCTTAGCAGTCCGAATACGATCGT
CCACGATCCATAAGCGTAACACATTTGAGTAGCGACTGACGGGCACCGGAGCCACTCGAGTGGAATTA
